>Addgene plasmid #35918 | pcDNA-Wnt9A | depositor full sequence | sequence record 44184 | pcDNA-Wnt9A sequence 6636 bps
GACGGATCGGGAGATCTCCCGATCCCCTATGGTCGACTCTCAGTACAATCTGCTCTGATGCCGCATAGTT
AAGCCAGTATCTGCTCCCTGCTTGTGTGTTGGAGGTCGCTGAGTAGTGCGCGAGCAAAATTTAAGCTACA
ACAAGGCAAGGCTTGACCGACAATTGCATGAAGAATCTGCTTAGGGTTAGGCGTTTTGCGCTGCTTCGCG
ATGTACGGGCCAGATATACGCGTTGACATTGATTATTGACTAGTTATTAATAGTAATCAATTACGGGGTC
ATTAGTTCATAGCCCATATATGGAGTTCCGCGTTACATAACTTACGGTAAATGGCCCGCCTGGCTGACCG
CCCAACGACCCCCGCCCATTGACGTCAATAATGACGTATGTTCCCATAGTAACGCCAATAGGGACTTTCC
ATTGACGTCAATGGGTGGACTATTTACGGTAAACTGCCCACTTGGCAGTACATCAAGTGTATCATATGCC
AAGTACGCCCCCTATTGACGTCAATGACGGTAAATGGCCCGCCTGGCATTATGCCCAGTACATGACCTTA
TGGGACTTTCCTACTTGGCAGTACATCTACGTATTAGTCATCGCTATTACCATGGTGATGCGGTTTTGGC
AGTACATCAATGGGCGTGGATAGCGGTTTGACTCACGGGGATTTCCAAGTCTCCACCCCATTGACGTCAA
TGGGAGTTTGTTTTGGCACCAAAATCAACGGGACTTTCCAAAATGTCGTAACAACTCCGCCCCATTGACG
CAAATGGGCGGTAGGCGTGTACGGTGGGAGGTCTATATAAGCAGAGCTCTCTGGCTAACTAGAGAACCCA
CTGCTTACTGGCTTATCGAAATTAATACGACTCACTATAGGGAGACCCAAGCTGGCTAGTTAAGCTATCA
ACAAGTTTGTACAAAAAAGCAGGCTCCGCGGCCGCCCCCTTCACCATGCTGGATGGGTCCCCGCTGGCGC
GCTGGCTGGCCGCGGCCTTCGGGCTGACGCTGCTGCTCGCCGCGCTGCGCCCTTCGGCCGCCTACTTCGG
GCTGACGGGCAGCGAGCCCCTGACCATCCTCCCGCTGACCCTGGAGCCAGAGGCGGCTGCCCAGGCGCAC
TACAAGGCCTGCGACCGGCTGAAGCTGGAGCGGAAGCAGCGGCGCATGTGCCGCCGGGACCCGGGCGTGG
CAGAGACGCTGGTGGAGGCCGTGAGCATGAGTGCGCTCGAGTGCCAGTTCCAGTTCCGCTTTGAGCGCTG
GAACTGCACGCTGGAGGGCCGCTACCGGGCCAGCCTGCTCAAGCGAGGCTTCAAGGAGACTGCCTTCCTC
TATGCCATCTCCTCGGCTGGCCTGACGCACGCACTGGCCAAGGCGTGCAGCGCGGGCCGCATGGAGCGCT
GTACCTGCGATGAGGCACCCGACCTGGAGAACCGTGAGGCCTGGCAGTGGGGGGGCTGCGGAGACAACCT
TAAGTACAGCAGCAAGTTCGTCAAGGAGTTCCTGGGCAGACGGTCAAGCAAGGATCTGCGAGCCCGTGTG
GACTTCCACAACAACCTCGTGGGTGTGAAGGTGATCAAGGCTGGGGTGGAGACCACCTGCAAGTGCCACG
GCGTGTCAGGCTCATGCACGGTGCGGACCTGCTGGCGGCAGTTGGCGCCTTTCCATGAGGTGGGCAAGCA
TCTGAAGCACAAGTATGAGACGGCACTCAAGGTGGGCAGCACCACCAATGAAGCTGCCGGCGAGGCAGGT
GCCATCTCCCCACCACGGGGCCGTGCCTCGGGGGCAGGTGGCAGCGACCCGCTGCCCCGCACTCCAGAGC
TGGTGCACCTGGATGACTCGCCTAGCTTCTGCCTGGCTGGCCGCTTCTCCCCGGGCACCGCTGGCCGTAG
GTGCCACCGTGAGAAGAACTGCGAGAGCATCTGCTGTGGCCGCGGCCATAACACACAGAGCCGGGTGGTG
ACAAGGCCCTGCCAGTGCCAGGTGCGTTGGTGCTGCTATGTGGAGTGCAGGCAGTGCACGCAGCGTGAGG
AGGTCTACACCTGCAAGGGCTGAATTCTGAAGGGTGGGCGCGCCGACCCAGCTTTCTTGTACAAAGTGGT
TGATCTAGAGGGCCCGCGGTTCGAAGGTAAGCCTATCCCTAACCCTCTCCTCGGTCTCGATTCTACGCGT
ACCGGTTAGTAATGAGTTTAAACGGGGGAGGCTAACTGAAACACGGAAGGAGACAATACCGGAAGGAACC
CGCGCTATGACGGCAATAAAAAGACAGAATAAAACGCACGGGTGTTGGGTCGTTTGTTCATAAACGCGGG
GTTCGGTCCCAGGGCTGGCACTCTGTCGATACCCCACCGAGACCCCATTGGGGCCAATACGCCCGCGTTT
CTTCCTTTTCCCCACCCCACCCCCCAAGTTCGGGTGAAGGCCCAGGGCTCGCAGCCAACGTCGGGGCGGC
AGGCCCTGCCATAGCAGATCTGCGCAGCTGGGGCTCTAGGGGGTATCCCC
[124 nt withheld, positions 2501-2624]
C
[32 nt withheld, positions 2626-2657]
CA
[57 nt withheld, positions 2660-2716]
A
[49 nt withheld, positions 2718-2766]
CCTTTGACGTTGGAGTCCACGTTCTTT
[37 nt withheld, positions 2794-2830]
ACCCTATCTCGGTCTATTCTTTTGATTTATAAGGGATTTTGGGGATTTCGGCCTATTGGTTAAAAAATGA
GCTGATTTAACAAAAATTTAACGCGAATTAATTCTGTGGAATGTGTGTCAGTTAGGGTGTGGAAAGTCCC
CAGGCTCCCCAGCAGGCAGAAGTATGCAAAGCATGCATCTCAATTAGTCAGCAACCAGGTGTGGAAAGTC
CCCAGGCTCCCCAGCAGGCAGAAGTATGCAAAGCATGCATCTCAATTAGTCAGCAACCATAGTCCCGCCC
CTAACTCCGCCCATCCCGCCCCTAACTCCGCCCAGTTCCGCCCATTCTCCGCCCCATGGCTGACTAATTT
TTTTTATTTATGCAGAGGCCGAGGCCGCCTCTGCCTCTGAGCTATTCCAGAAGTAGTGAGGAGGCTTTTT
TGGAGGCCTAGGCTTTTGCAAAAAGCTCCCGGGAGCTTGTATATCCATTTTCGGATCTGATCAAGAGACA
GGATGAGGATCGTTTCGCATGATTGAACAAGATGGATTGCACGCAGGTTCTCCGGCCGCTTGGGTGGAGA
GGCTATTCGGCTATGACTGGGCACAACAGACAATCGGCTGCTCTGATGCCGCCGTGTTCCGGCTGTCAGC
GCAGGGGCGCCCGGTTCTTTTTGTCAAGACCGACCTGTCCGGTGCCCTGAATGAACTGCAGGACGAGGCA
GCGCGGCTATCGTGGCTGGCCACGACGGGCGTTCCTTGCGCAGCTGTGCTCGACGTTGTCACTGAAGCGG
GAAGGGACTGGCTGCTATTGGGCGAAGTGCCGGGGCAGGATCTCCTGTCATCTCACCTTGCTCCTGCCGA
GAAAGTATCCATCATGGCTGATGCAATGCGGCGGCTGCATACGCTTGATCCGGCTACCTGCCCATTCGAC
CACCAAGCGAAACATCGCATCGAGCGAGCACGTACTCGGATGGAAGCCGGTCTTGTCGATCAGGATGATC
TGGACGAAGAGCATCAGGGGCTCGCGCCAGCCGAACTGTTCGCCAGGCTCAAGGCGCGCATGCCCGACGG
CGAGGATCTCGTCGTGACCCATGGCGATGCCTGCTTGCCGAATATCATGGTGGAAAATGGCCGCTTTTCT
GGATTCATCGACTGTGGCCGGCTGGGTGTGGCGGACCGCTATCAGGACATAGCGTTGGCTACCCGTGATA
TTGCTGAAGAGCTTGGCGGCGAATGGGCTGACCGCTTCCTCGTGCTTTACGGTATCGCCGCTCCCGATTC
GCAGCGCATCGCCTTCTATCGCCTTCTTGACGAGTTCTTCTGAGCGGGACTCTGGGGTTCGCGAAATGAC
CGACCAAGCGACGCCCAACCTGCCATCACGAGATTTCGATTCCACCGCCGCCTTCTATGAAAGGTTGGGC
TTCGGAATCGTTTTCCGGGACGCCGGCTGGATGATCCTCCAGCGCGGGGATCTCATGCTGGAGTTCTTCG
CCCACCCCAACTTGTTTATTGCAGCTTATAATGGTTACAAATAAAGCAATAGCATCACAAATTTCACAAA
TAAAGCATTTTTTTCACTGCATTCTAGTTGTGGTTTGTCCAAACTCATCAATGTATCTTATCATGTCTGT
ATACCGTCGACCTCTAGCTAGAGCTTGGCGTAATCATGGTCATAGCTGTTTCCTGTGTGAAATTGTTATC
CGCTCACAATTCCACACAACATACGAGCCGGAAGCATAAAGTGTAAAGCCTGGGGTGCCTAATGAGTGAG
CTAACTCACATTAATTGCGTTGCGCTCACTGCCCGCTTTCCAGTCGGGAAACCTGTCGTGCCAGCTGCAT
TAATGAATCGGCCAACGCGCGGGGAGAGGCGGTTTGCGTATTGGGCGCTCTTCCGCTTCCTCGCTCACTG
ACTCGCTGCGCTCGGTCGTTCGGCTGCGGCGAGCGGTATCAGCTCACTCAAAGGCGGTAATACGGTTATC
CACAGAATCAGGGGATAACGCAGGAAAGAACATGTGAGCAAAAGGCCAGCAAAAGGCCAGGAACCGTAAA
AAGGCCGCGTTGCTGGCGTTTTTCCATAGGCTCCGCCCCCCTGACGAGCATCACAAAAATCGACGCTCAA
GTCAGAGGTGGCGAAACCCGACAGGACTATAAAGATACCAGGCGTTTCCCCCTGGAAGCTCCCTCGTGCG
CTCTCCTGTTCCGACCCTGCCGCTTACCGGATACCTGTCCGCCTTTCTCCCTTCGGGAAGCGTGGCGCTT
TCTCAATGCTCACGCTGTAGGTATCTCAGTTCGGTGTAGGTCGTTCGCTCCAAGCTGGGCTGTGTGCACG
AACCCCCCGTTCAGCCCGACCGCTGCGCCTTATCCGGTAACTATCGTCTTGAGTCCAACCCGGTAAGACA
CGACTTATCGCCACTGGCAGCAGCCACTGGTAACAGGATTAGCAGAGCGAGGTATGTAGGCGGTGCTACA
GAGTTCTTGAAGTGGTGGCCTAACTACGGCTACACTAGAAGGACAGTATTTGGTATCTGCGCTCTGCTGA
AGCCAGTTACCTTCGGAAAAAGAGTTGGTAGCTCTTGATCCGGCAAACAAACCACCGCTGGTAGCGGTGG
TTTTTTTGTTTGCAAGCAGCAGATTACGCGCAGAAAAAAAGGATCTCAAGAAGATCCTTTGATCTTTTCT
ACGGGGTCTGACGCTCAGTGGAACGAAAACTCACGTTAAGGGATTTTGGTCATGAGATTATCAAAAAGGA
TCTTCACCTAGATCCTTTTAAATTAAAAATGAAGTTTTAAATCAATCTAAAGTATATATGAGTAAACTTG
GTCTGACAGTTACCAATGCTTAATCAGTGAGGCACCTATCTCAGCGATCTGTCTATTTCGTTCATCCATA
GTTGCCTGACTCCCCGTCGTGTAGATAACTACGATACGGGAGGGCTTACCATCTGGCCCCAGTGCTGCAA
TGATACCGCGAGACCCACGCTCACCGGCTCCAGATTTATCAGCAATAAACCAGCCAGCCGGAAGGGCCGA
GCGCAGAAGTGGTCCTGCAACTTTATCCGCCTCCATCCAGTCTATTAATTGTTGCCGGGAAGCTAGAGTA
AGTAGTTCGCCAGTTAATAGTTTGCGCAACGTTGTTGCCATTGCTACAGGCATCGTGGTGTCACGCTCGT
CGTTTGGTATGGCTTCATTCAGCTCCGGTTCCCAACGATCAAGGCGAGTTACATGATCCCCCATGTTGTG
CAAAAAAGCGGTTAGCTCCTTCGGTCCTCCGATCGTTGTCAGAAGTAAGTTGGCCGCAGTGTTATCACTC
ATGGTTATGGCAGCACTGCATAATTCTCTTACTGTCATGCCATCCGTAAGATGCTTTTCTGTGACTGGTG
AGTACTCAACCAAGTCATTCTGAGAATAGTGTATGCGGCGACCGAGTTGCTCTTGCCCGGCGTCAATACG
GGATAATACCGCGCCACATAGCAGAACTTTAAAAGTGCTCATCATTGGAAAACGTTCTTCGGGGCGAAAA
CTCTCAAGGATCTTACCGCTGTTGAGATCCAGTTCGATGTAACCCACTCGTGCACCCAACTGATCTTCAG
CATCTTTTACTTTCACCAGCGTTTCTGGGTGAGCAAAAACAGGAAGGCAAAATGCCGCAAAAAAGGGAAT
AAGGGCGACACGGAAATGTTGAATACTCATACTCTTCCTTTTTCAATATTATTGAAGCATTTATCAGGGT
TATTGTCTCATGAGCGGATACATATTTGAATGTATTTAGAAAAATAAACAAATAGGGGTTCCGCGCACAT
TTCCCCGAAAAGTGCCACCTGACGTC
Features (pLannotate 1.2.2; 23 found; start..end, strand, type, name):
     36..80      -  misc_feature   bom (fragment): basis of mobility region from pBR322
    235..614     +  enhancer       CMV enhancer: human cytomegalovirus immediate early enhancer
    615..818     +  promoter       CMV promoter: human cytomegalovirus (CMV) immediate early promoter
    814..847     +  LTR            5' LTR (truncated) (fragment): truncated 5' long terminal repeat (LTR) from HIV-1
    863..881     +  promoter       T7 promoter: promoter for bacteriophage T7 RNA polymerase
    911..935     +  protein_bind   attB1: mutant version of attB; recombination site for the Gateway® BP reaction BP Clonase™
    956..2050    +  CDS            WNT9A: WNT9A_HUMAN - Also known as WNT14. Experimental evidence at protein level: Swiss-Prot protein existence level 1. Ligand for members of the frizzled family of seven transmembrane receptors. Functions in the canonical Wnt/beta-catenin signaling pathway. Required for normal timing of IHH expression during embryonic bone development, normal chondrocyte maturation and for normal bone mineralization during embryonic bone development. Plays a redundant role in maintaining joint integrity. From Homo sapiens (Human).
   2076..2100    -  protein_bind   attB2: mutant version of attB; recombination site for the Gateway® BP reaction BP Clonase™
   2126..2167    +  CDS            V5 tag: epitope tag from simian virus 5
   2251..2299    +  polyA_signal   HSV TK poly(A) signal: herpes simplex virus thymidine kinase polyadenylation signal (Cole and Stacy, 1985)
   2390..2406    -  polyA_signal   bGH poly(A) signal (fragment): bovine growth hormone polyadenylation signal
   2501..2929    +  rep_origin     f1 ori (sequence partly withheld): f1 bacteriophage origin of replication; arrow indicates direction of (+) strand synthesis
   2943..3272    +  promoter       SV40 promoter: SV40 enhancer and early promoter
   3339..4130    +  CDS            neo: KKA2_KLEPN - Also known as kan, nptII. Experimental evidence at protein level: Swiss-Prot protein existence level 1. Resistance to kanamycin, neomycin, paromomycin, ribostamycin, butirosin and gentamicin B. From Klebsiella pneumoniae.
   4156..4314    +  CDS            ble (fragment): BLE_KLEPN - Experimental evidence at protein level: Swiss-Prot protein existence level 1. Binding protein with a strong affinity to the bleomycin family of antibiotics. Binds to CL990; an antimitotic-antibiotic compound. From Klebsiella pneumoniae.
   4309..4430    +  polyA_signal   SV40 poly(A) signal: SV40 polyadenylation signal
   4503..4519    -  protein_bind   lac operator: The lac repressor binds to the lac operator to inhibit transcription in E. coli. This inhibition can be relieved by adding lactose or isopropyl-β-D-thiogalactopyranoside (IPTG). lac repressor encoded by lacI
   4527..4557    -  promoter       lac promoter: promoter for the E. coli lac operon
   4572..4593    -  protein_bind   CAP binding site: CAP binding activates transcription in the presence of cAMP. E. coli catabolite activator protein
   4606..4698    -  CDS            lacI (fragment): lac repressor; lacI; The lac repressor binds to the lac operator to inhibit transcription in E. coli. This inhibition can be relieved by adding lactose or isopropyl-β-D-thiogalactopyranoside (IPTG).
   4881..5469    -  rep_origin     ori: high-copy-number ColE1/pMB1/pBR322/pUC origin of replication
   5640..6500    -  CDS            AmpR: β-lactamase; bla; confers resistance to ampicillin, carbenicillin, and related antibiotics
   6501..6605    -  promoter       AmpR promoter: bla
