[The description below was written by a language model from this plasmid's Addgene catalogue record and pLannotate feature annotations shown in this document.]
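Description:
pcDNA-Wnt9A is a mammalian expression plasmid carrying the human WNT9A (also known as WNT14) coding sequence in the Invitrogen pcDNA3.2/V5-DEST backbone. It belongs to a uniform human Wnt expression library assembled to compare secretion and signalling among Wnt family members. It is maintained in E. coli as a high-copy plasmid through a ColE1/pUC-type origin and selected with ampicillin via the β-lactamase gene. An f1 origin is also present. For mammalian cells, an SV40 enhancer/early promoter drives the neomycin phosphotransferase gene followed by an SV40 poly(A) signal, which permits G418 selection of stable transfectants.

The open reading frame, recorded as about 1.1 kb with a silent A-to-G change at position 543, sits downstream of the CMV immediate-early enhancer and promoter. A T7 promoter lies just upstream and also serves as a sequencing primer site. The insert is flanked by attB1 and attB2 sites, the footprint of a Gateway recombination into the destination vector, although the catalogue lists the cloning method as restriction enzyme. A V5 epitope tag and the HSV TK polyadenylation signal lie downstream of attB2. The record does not state whether the Wnt9A sequence retains its stop codon, so it is unclear whether the V5 tag is fused to the expressed protein. The full sequence is 6,636 nt, shorter than the empty destination vector because the Gateway cassette has been replaced by the insert. Several short annotations (an HIV-1 LTR fragment, bGH poly(A), ble and lacI fragments) look like partial backbone matches rather than functional parts.

The plasmid is typically used to overexpress WNT9A, a frizzled-receptor ligand acting in canonical Wnt/β-catenin signalling, in transfected mammalian cells.
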