Addgene plasmid #35918: pcDNA-Wnt9A
Depositing lab: Marian Waterman. Depositing organization: University of California, Irvine. Publication: A uniform human Wnt expression library reveals a shared secretory pathway and unique signaling activities. Najdi R, Proffitt K, Sprowl S, Kaur S, Yu J, Covey TM, Virshup DM, Waterman ML. Differentiation. 2012 Sep;84(2):203-13. doi: 10.1016/j.diff.2012.06.004. Epub 2012 Jul 9. PubMed 22784633.
Backbone
  Vector backbone: pcDNA3.2/V5-DEST
  Backbone manufacturer: Invitrogen
  Backbone size w/o insert (bp): 7711
  Vector type: Mammalian Expression
Growth in bacteria
  Bacterial resistance: Ampicillin, 100 μg/mL
  Growth temperature: 37°C
  Growth strain: DH5alpha
  Copy number: High Copy
Gene/Insert
  Gene/Insert name: Wnt9A (alt name: Wnt9A)
  Species: H. sapiens (human)
  Insert size (bp): 1104
  Mutation: Silent Mutation A (543) --> G
  Entrez Gene: WNT9A (a.k.a. WNT14)
  Promoter: CMV
  Cloning method: Restriction Enzyme
  Sequencing primers: 5′ T7-FWD; 3′ V5-Reverse
Terms and licenses: Academic/Nonprofit Terms; Industry Terms: Not Available to Industry
How to cite: pcDNA-Wnt9A was a gift from Marian Waterman (Addgene plasmid # 35918 ; http://n2t.net/addgene:35918 ; RRID:Addgene_35918)
