>Addgene plasmid #35918 | pcDNA-Wnt9A | addgene partial sequence | sequence record 50910 | TK-pA-R 5'-ttgtctccttccgtgtttca-3'
CTCATTACTAACCGGTACGCGTAGAATCGAGACCGAGGAGAGGGTTAGGGATAGGCTTACCTTCGAACCG
CGGGCCCTCTAGATCAACCACTTTGTACAAGAAAGCTGGGTCGGCGCGCCCACCCTTCAGAATTCAGCCC
TTGCAGGTGTAGACCTCCTCACGCTGCGTGCACTGCCTGCACTCCACATAGCAGCACCAACGCACCTGGC
ACTGGCAGGGCCTTGTCACCACCCGGCTCTGTGTGTTATGGCCGCGGCCACAGCAGATGCTCTCGCAGTT
CTTCTCACGGTGGCACCTACGGCCAGCGGTGCCCGGGGAGAAGCGGCCAGCCAGGCAGAAGCTAGGCGAG
TCATCCAGGTGCACCAGCTCTGGAGTGCGGGGCAGCGGGTCGCTGCCACCTGCCCCCGAGGCACGGCCCC
GTGGTGGGGAGATGGCACCTGCCTCGCCGGCAGCTTCATTGGTGGTGCTGCCCACCTTGAGTGCCGTCTC
ATACTTGTGCTTCAGATGCTTGCCCACCTCATGGAAAGGCGCCAACTGCCGCCAGCAGGTCCGCACCGTG
CATGAGCCTGACACGCCGTGGCACTTGCAGGTGGTCTCCACCCCAGCCTTGATCACCTTCACACCCACGA
GGTTGTTGTGGAAGTCCACACGGGCTCGCAGATCCTTGCTTGACCGTCTGCCCAGGAACTCCTTGACGAA
CTTGCTGCTGTACTTAAGGTTGTCTCCGCAGCCCCCCCACTGCCAGGCCTCACGGTTCTCCAGGTCGGGT
GCCTCATCGCAGGTACAGCGCTCCATGCGGCCCGCGCTGCACGCCTTGGCCAGTGCGTGCGTCAGGCCAG
CCGAGGAGATGGCATAGAGG
